Addgene plasmid #136421: pLJM1-4EBP1-T37A/T46A/Y54A/L59A
Purpose: Stable overexpression of elF4EBP1 T37A/T46A/Y54A/L59A
Depositing lab: Gabriel Leprivier. Depositing organization: Heinrich-Heine-Universitaet Duesseldorf.
Backbone
  Vector backbone: pLJM1
  Vector type: Mammalian Expression, Lentiviral
  Selectable markers: Puromycin
Growth in bacteria
  Bacterial resistance: Ampicillin, 100 μg/mL
  Growth temperature: 37°C
  Growth strain: NEB Stable
  Copy number: Unknown
Gene/Insert
  Gene/Insert name: eIF4EBP1
  Species: H. sapiens (human)
  Mutation: T37A/T46A/Y54A/L59A
  Entrez Gene: EIF4EBP1 (a.k.a. 4E-BP1, 4EBP1, BP-1, PHAS-I)
  Promoter: CMV
  Cloning method: Restriction Enzyme; 5′ cloning site EcoRI (unknown if destroyed); 3′ cloning site EcoRI (unknown if destroyed)
  Sequencing primers: 5′ Unknown
Terms and licenses: Academic/Nonprofit Terms; Industry Terms: Not Available to Industry
How to cite: pLJM1-4EBP1-T37A/T46A/Y54A/L59A was a gift from Gabriel Leprivier (Addgene plasmid # 136421 ; http://n2t.net/addgene:136421 ; RRID:Addgene_136421)
