[The description below was written by a language model from this plasmid's Addgene catalogue record and pLannotate feature annotations shown in this document.]
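Description:
pLJM1-4EBP1-T37A/T46A/Y54A/L59A is a lentiviral mammalian expression plasmid of about 7.7 kb, built on the pLJM1 backbone for stable overexpression of a mutant form of human eIF4E-binding protein 1 (EIF4EBP1, 4E-BP1). It is propagated in E. coli through a high-copy ColE1/pUC-type origin with ampicillin selection (AmpR). An f1 origin, an SV40 origin and remnants of lac and T7/T3 cloning-vector sequence are also annotated in the backbone.

The transfer cassette has a third-generation, self-inactivating layout. An RSV promoter sits directly upstream of the truncated HIV-1 5′ LTR across the plasmid's numbering origin, where it would drive genomic RNA production. This is followed by the Ψ packaging signal with a gag fragment, the Rev response element, a cPPT/CTS element and a ΔU3 3′ LTR, with an SV40 poly(A) signal downstream. Within this unit, the CMV immediate early promoter, preceded by a partial CMV enhancer and a residual U6 promoter fragment, drives the 4E-BP1 coding sequence, which the record says was inserted at EcoRI sites. No epitope tag or reporter is annotated. A separate human PGK promoter expresses puromycin N-acetyltransferase, allowing selection of transduced cells.

4E-BP1 represses cap-dependent translation by binding eIF4E in its hypophosphorylated state and competing with eIF4G; hyperphosphorylation releases it. T37 and T46 are known phosphorylation sites, so changing them to alanine should block phosphorylation there. Y54 and L59 lie in the canonical eIF4E-binding motif, so their substitution would be expected to impair eIF4E binding. The record does not state the rationale for this combination, but such a construct would plausibly serve as a binding-deficient control for phospho-deficient 4E-BP1.
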