Features (pLannotate 1.2.2; 29 found; start..end, strand, type, name):
      1..181     +  LTR            5' LTR (truncated): truncated 5' long terminal repeat (LTR) from HIV-1
    228..353     +  misc_feature   HIV-1 Ψ: packaging signal of human immunodeficiency virus type 1
    337..700     +  CDS            HIV-1 gag (fragment): gag protein from human immunodeficiency virus 1; gag
    846..1079    +  misc_feature   RRE: The Rev response element (RRE) of HIV-1 allows for Rev-dependent mRNA export from the nucleus to the cytoplasm.
   1456..1556    +  CDS            Rev (fragment): human immunodeficiency virus 1 (HIV-1) Rev protein; rev; enhances nuclear export of unspliced and incompletely spliced viral mRNAs
   1606..1789    +  promoter       U6 promoter (fragment): RNA polymerase III promoter for human U6 snRNA
   1780..1914    +  enhancer       CMV enhancer (fragment): human cytomegalovirus immediate early enhancer; contains an 18-bp deletion relative to the standard CMV enhancer
   1915..2118    +  promoter       CMV promoter: human cytomegalovirus (CMV) immediate early promoter
   2162..2196    +  misc_feature   MCS (fragment): multiple cloning site
   2197..2550    +  CDS            EIF4EBP1: 4EBP1_HUMAN - Experimental evidence at protein level: Swiss-Prot protein existence level 1. Repressor of translation initiation that regulates EIF4E activity by preventing its assembly into the eIF4F complex: hypophosphorylated form competes with EIF4G1/EIF4G3 and strongly binds to EIF4E, leading to repress translation. In contrast, hyperphosphorylated form dissociates from EIF4E, allowing interaction between EIF4G1/EIF4G3 and EIF4E, leading to initiation of translation. Mediates the regulation of protein translation by hormones, growth factors and other stimuli that signal through the MAP kin
   2595..2712    +  misc_feature   cPPT/CTS: central polypurine tract and central termination sequence of HIV-1
   2761..3271    +  promoter       hPGK promoter: human phosphoglycerate kinase 1 promoter
   3293..3892    +  CDS            PuroR: puromycin N-acetyltransferase; pac from Streptomyces alboniger; confers resistance to puromycin
   3935..4018    +  CDS            nef (fragment): NEF_HV1Z2 - Experimental evidence at protein level: Swiss-Prot protein existence level 1. Extracellular Nef protein targets CD4(+) T-lymphocytes for apoptosis by interacting with CXCR4 surface receptors. From Human immunodeficiency virus type 1 group M subtype D (isolate Z2/CDC-Z34) (HIV-1).
   4020..4253    +  LTR            3' LTR (ΔU3): self-inactivating 3' long terminal repeat (LTR) from HIV-1
   4325..4446    +  polyA_signal   SV40 poly(A) signal: SV40 polyadenylation signal
   4486..4621    +  rep_origin     SV40 ori: SV40 origin of replication
   4642..4660    -  promoter       T7 promoter: promoter for bacteriophage T7 RNA polymerase
   4668..4823    +  CDS            lacZα (fragment): LacZα fragment of β-galactosidase; lacZ fragment
   4828..5256    +  rep_origin     f1 ori (sequence partly withheld): f1 bacteriophage origin of replication; arrow indicates direction of (+) strand synthesis
   5309..5413    +  promoter       AmpR promoter: bla
   5414..6274    +  CDS            AmpR: β-lactamase; bla; confers resistance to ampicillin, carbenicillin, and related antibiotics
   6445..7033    +  rep_origin     ori: high-copy-number ColE1/pMB1/pBR322/pUC origin of replication
   7216..7308    +  CDS            lacI (fragment): lac repressor; lacI; The lac repressor binds to the lac operator to inhibit transcription in E. coli. This inhibition can be relieved by adding lactose or isopropyl-β-D-thiogalactopyranoside (IPTG).
   7321..7342    +  protein_bind   CAP binding site: CAP binding activates transcription in the presence of cAMP. E. coli catabolite activator protein
   7357..7387    +  promoter       lac promoter: promoter for the E. coli lac operon
   7395..7411    +  protein_bind   lac operator: The lac repressor binds to the lac operator to inhibit transcription in E. coli. This inhibition can be relieved by adding lactose or isopropyl-β-D-thiogalactopyranoside (IPTG). lac repressor encoded by lacI
   7456..7474    +  promoter       T3 promoter: promoter for bacteriophage T3 RNA polymerase
   7502..7728    +  promoter       RSV promoter: Rous sarcoma virus enhancer/promoter
>Addgene plasmid #136421 | pLJM1-4EBP1-T37A/T46A/Y54A/L59A | addgene full sequence | sequence record 269592 | Addgene NGS Result
GGGTCTCTCTGGTTAGACCAGATCTGAGCCTGGGAGCTCTCTGGCTAACTAGGGAACCCACTGCTTAAGC
CTCAATAAAGCTTGCCTTGAGTGCTTCAAGTAGTGTGTGCCCGTCTGTTGTGTGACTCTGGTAACTAGAG
ATCCCTCAGACCCTTTTAGTCAGTGTGGAAAATCTCTAGCAGTGGCGCCCGAACAGGGACTTGAAAGCGA
AAGGGAAACCAGAGGAGCTCTCTCGACGCAGGACTCGGCTTGCTGAAGCGCGCACGGCAAGAGGCGAGGG
GCGGCGACTGGTGAGTACGCCAAAAATTTTGACTAGCGGAGGCTAGAAGGAGAGAGATGGGTGCGAGAGC
GTCAGTATTAAGCGGGGGAGAATTAGATCGCGATGGGAAAAAATTCGGTTAAGGCCAGGGGGAAAGAAAA
AATATAAATTAAAACATATAGTATGGGCAAGCAGGGAGCTAGAACGATTCGCAGTTAATCCTGGCCTGTT
AGAAACATCAGAAGGCTGTAGACAAATACTGGGACAGCTACAACCATCCCTTCAGACAGGATCAGAAGAA
CTTAGATCATTATATAATACAGTAGCAACCCTCTATTGTGTGCATCAAAGGATAGAGATAAAAGACACCA
AGGAAGCTTTAGACAAGATAGAGGAAGAGCAAAACAAAAGTAAGACCACCGCACAGCAAGCGGCCGCTGA
TCTTCAGACCTGGAGGAGGAGATATGAGGGACAATTGGAGAAGTGAATTATATAAATATAAAGTAGTAAA
AATTGAACCATTAGGAGTAGCACCCACCAAGGCAAAGAGAAGAGTGGTGCAGAGAGAAAAAAGAGCAGTG
GGAATAGGAGCTTTGTTCCTTGGGTTCTTGGGAGCAGCAGGAAGCACTATGGGCGCAGCGTCAATGACGC
TGACGGTACAGGCCAGACAATTATTGTCTGGTATAGTGCAGCAGCAGAACAATTTGCTGAGGGCTATTGA
GGCGCAACAGCATCTGTTGCAACTCACAGTCTGGGGCATCAAGCAGCTCCAGGCAAGAATCCTGGCTGTG
GAAAGATACCTAAAGGATCAACAGCTCCTGGGGATTTGGGGTTGCTCTGGAAAACTCATTTGCACCACTG
CTGTGCCTTGGAATGCTAGTTGGAGTAATAAATCTCTGGAACAGATTTGGAATCACACGACCTGGATGGA
GTGGGACAGAGAAATTAACAATTACACAAGCTTAATACACTCCTTAATTGAAGAATCGCAAAACCAGCAA
GAAAAGAATGAACAAGAATTATTGGAATTAGATAAATGGGCAAGTTTGTGGAATTGGTTTAACATAACAA
ATTGGCTGTGGTATATAAAATTATTCATAATGATAGTAGGAGGCTTGGTAGGTTTAAGAATAGTTTTTGC
TGTACTTTCTATAGTGAATAGAGTTAGGCAGGGATATTCACCATTATCGTTTCAGACCCACCTCCCAACC
CCGAGGGGACCCGACAGGCCCGAAGGAATAGAAGAAGAAGGTGGAGAGAGAGACAGAGACAGATCCATTC
GATTAGTGAACGGATCTCGACGGTATCGATCACGAGACTAGCCTCGAGCGGCCGCCCCCTTCACCGAGGG
CCTATTTCCCATGATTCCTTCATATTTGCATATACGATACAAGGCTGTTAGAGAGATAATTGGAATTAAT
TTGACTGTAAACACAAAGATATTAGTACAAAATACGTGACGTAGAAAGTAATAATTTCTTGGGTAGTTTG
CAGTTTTAAAATTATGTTTTAAAATGGACTATCATATGCCAAGTACGCCCCCTATTGACGTCAATGACGG
TAAATGGCCCGCCTGGCATTATGCCCAGTACATGACCTTATGGGACTTTCCTACTTGGCAGTACATCTAC
GTATTAGTCATCGCTATTACCATGGTGATGCGGTTTTGGCAGTACATCAATGGGCGTGGATAGCGGTTTG
ACTCACGGGGATTTCCAAGTCTCCACCCCATTGACGTCAATGGGAGTTTGTTTTGGCACCAAAATCAACG
GGACTTTCCAAAATGTCGTAACAACTCCGCCCCATTGACGCAAATGGGCGGTAGGCGTGTACGGTGGGAG
GTCTATATAAGCAGAGCTGGTTTAGTGAACCGTCAGATCCGCTAGCGCTACCGGGTACAAGTCCGGACTC
AGATCTCGAGCTCAAGCTTCGAATTCATGTCCGGGGGCAGCAGCTGCAGCCAGACCCCAAGCCGGGCCAT
CCCCGCCACTCGCCGGGTGGTGCTCGGCGACGGCGTGCAGCTCCCGCCCGGGGACTACAGCACGGCCCCC
GGCGGCACGCTCTTCAGCACCGCCCCGGGAGGTACCAGGATCATCGCTGACCGGAAATTCGCGATGGAGT
GTCGGAACTCACCTGTGACCAAAACACCCCCAAGGGATCTGCCCACCATTCCGGGGGTCACCAGCCCTTC
CAGTGATGAGCCCCCCATGGAAGCCAGCCAGAGCCACCTGCGCAATAGCCCAGAAGATAAGCGGGCGGGC
GGTGAAGAGTCACAGTTTGAGATGGACATTTAAGAATTCTCGACCTCGAGACAAATGGCAGTATTCATCC
ACAATTTTAAAAGAAAAGGGGGGATTGGGGGGTACAGTGCAGGGGAAAGAATAGTAGACATAATAGCAAC
AGACATACAAACTAAAGAATTACAAAAACAAATTACAAAAATTCAAAATTTTCGGGTTTATTACAGGGAC
AGCAGAGATCCACTTTGGCCGCGGCTCGAGGGGGTTGGGGTTGCGCCTTTTCCAAGGCAGCCCTGGGTTT
GCGCAGGGACGCGGCTGCTCTGGGCGTGGTTCCGGGAAACGCAGCGGCGCCGACCCTGGGTCTCGCACAT
TCTTCACGTCCGTTCGCAGCGTCACCCGGATCTTCGCCGCTACCCTTGTGGGCCCCCCGGCGACGCTTCC
TGCTCCGCCCCTAAGTCGGGAAGGTTCCTTGCGGTTCGCGGCGTGCCGGACGTGACAAACGGAAGCCGCA
CGTCTCACTAGTACCCTCGCAGACGGACAGCGCCAGGGAGCAATGGCAGCGCGCCGACCGCGATGGGCTG
TGGCCAATAGCGGCTGCTCAGCAGGGCGCGCCGAGAGCAGCGGCCGGGAAGGGGCGGTGCGGGAGGCGGG
GTGTGGGGCGGTAGTGTGGGCCCTGTTCCTGCCCGCGCGGTGTTCCGCATTCTGCAAGCCTCCGGAGCGC
ACGTCGGCAGTCGGCTCCCTCGTTGACCGAATCACCGACCTCTCTCCCCAGGGGGATCCACCGGAGCTTA
CCATGACCGAGTACAAGCCCACGGTGCGCCTCGCCACCCGCGACGACGTCCCCAGGGCCGTACGCACCCT
CGCCGCCGCGTTCGCCGACTACCCCGCCACGCGCCACACCGTCGATCCGGACCGCCACATCGAGCGGGTC
ACCGAGCTGCAAGAACTCTTCCTCACGCGCGTCGGGCTCGACATCGGCAAGGTGTGGGTCGCGGACGACG
GCGCCGCGGTGGCGGTCTGGACCACGCCGGAGAGCGTCGAAGCGGGGGCGGTGTTCGCCGAGATCGGCCC
GCGCATGGCCGAGTTGAGCGGTTCCCGGCTGGCCGCGCAGCAACAGATGGAAGGCCTCCTGGCGCCGCAC
CGGCCCAAGGAGCCCGCGTGGTTCCTGGCCACCGTCGGCGTCTCGCCCGACCACCAGGGCAAGGGTCTGG
GCAGCGCCGTCGTGCTCCCCGGAGTGGAGGCGGCCGAGCGCGCCGGGGTGCCCGCCTTCCTGGAGACCTC
CGCGCCCCGCAACCTCCCCTTCTACGAGCGGCTCGGCTTCACCGTCACCGCCGACGTCGAGGTGCCCGAA
GGACCGCGCACCTGGTGCATGACCCGCAAGCCCGGTGCCTGACGCCCGCCCCACGACCCGCAGCGCCCGA
CCGAAAGGAGCGCACGACCCCATGCATCGGTACCTTTAAGACCAATGACTTACAAGGCAGCTGTAGATCT
TAGCCACTTTTTAAAAGAAAAGGGGGGACTGGAAGGGCTAATTCACTCCCAACGAAGACAAGATCTGCTT
TTTGCTTGTACTGGGTCTCTCTGGTTAGACCAGATCTGAGCCTGGGAGCTCTCTGGCTAACTAGGGAACC
CACTGCTTAAGCCTCAATAAAGCTTGCCTTGAGTGCTTCAAGTAGTGTGTGCCCGTCTGTTGTGTGACTC
TGGTAACTAGAGATCCCTCAGACCCTTTTAGTCAGTGTGGAAAATCTCTAGCAGTAGTAGTTCATGTCAT
CTTATTATTCAGTATTTATAACTTGCAAAGAAATGAATATCAGAGAGTGAGAGGAACTTGTTTATTGCAG
CTTATAATGGTTACAAATAAAGCAATAGCATCACAAATTTCACAAATAAAGCATTTTTTTCACTGCATTC
TAGTTGTGGTTTGTCCAAACTCATCAATGTATCTTATCATGTCTGGCTCTAGCTATCCCGCCCCTAACTC
CGCCCATCCCGCCCCTAACTCCGCCCAGTTCCGCCCATTCTCCGCCCCATGGCTGACTAATTTTTTTTAT
TTATGCAGAGGCCGAGGCCGCCTCGGCCTCTGAGCTATTCCAGAAGTAGTGAGGAGGCTTTTTTGGAGGC
CTAGGGACGTACCCAATTCGCCCTATAGTGAGTCGTATTACGCGCGCTCACTGGCCGTCGTTTTACAACG
TCGTGACTGGGAAAACCCTGGCGTTACCCAACTTAATCGCCTTGCAGCACATCCCCCTTTCGCCAGCTGG
CGTAATAGCGAAGAGGCCCGCACCGATCGCCCTTCCCAACAGTTGCGCAGCCTGAATGGCGAATGGG
[124 nt withheld, positions 4828-4951]
C
[91 nt withheld, positions 4953-5043]
A
[49 nt withheld, positions 5045-5093]
CCTTTGACGTTGGAGTCCACGTTCTTT
[37 nt withheld, positions 5121-5157]
ACCCTATCTCGGTCTATTCTTTTGATTTATAAGGGATTTTGCCGATTTCGGCCTATTGGTTAAAAAATGA
GCTGATTTAACAAAAATTTAACGCGAATTTTAACAAAATATTAACGCTTACAATTTAGGTGGCACTTTTC
GGGGAAATGTGCGCGGAACCCCTATTTGTTTATTTTTCTAAATACATTCAAATATGTATCCGCTCATGAG
ACAATAACCCTGATAAATGCTTCAATAATATTGAAAAAGGAAGAGTATGAGTATTCAACATTTCCGTGTC
GCCCTTATTCCCTTTTTTGCGGCATTTTGCCTTCCTGTTTTTGCTCACCCAGAAACGCTGGTGAAAGTAA
AAGATGCTGAAGATCAGTTGGGTGCACGAGTGGGTTACATCGAACTGGATCTCAACAGCGGTAAGATCCT
TGAGAGTTTTCGCCCCGAAGAACGTTTTCCAATGATGAGCACTTTTAAAGTTCTGCTATGTGGCGCGGTA
TTATCCCGTATTGACGCCGGGCAAGAGCAACTCGGTCGCCGCATACACTATTCTCAGAATGACTTGGTTG
AGTACTCACCAGTCACAGAAAAGCATCTTACGGATGGCATGACAGTAAGAGAATTATGCAGTGCTGCCAT
AACCATGAGTGATAACACTGCGGCCAACTTACTTCTGACAACGATCGGAGGACCGAAGGAGCTAACCGCT
TTTTTGCACAACATGGGGGATCATGTAACTCGCCTTGATCGTTGGGAACCGGAGCTGAATGAAGCCATAC
CAAACGACGAGCGTGACACCACGATGCCTGTAGCAATGGCAACAACGTTGCGCAAACTATTAACTGGCGA
ACTACTTACTCTAGCTTCCCGGCAACAATTAATAGACTGGATGGAGGCGGATAAAGTTGCAGGACCACTT
CTGCGCTCGGCCCTTCCGGCTGGCTGGTTTATTGCTGATAAATCTGGAGCCGGTGAGCGTGGGTCTCGCG
GTATCATTGCAGCACTGGGGCCAGATGGTAAGCCCTCCCGTATCGTAGTTATCTACACGACGGGGAGTCA
GGCAACTATGGATGAACGAAATAGACAGATCGCTGAGATAGGTGCCTCACTGATTAAGCATTGGTAACTG
TCAGACCAAGTTTACTCATATATACTTTAGATTGATTTAAAACTTCATTTTTAATTTAAAAGGATCTAGG
TGAAGATCCTTTTTGATAATCTCATGACCAAAATCCCTTAACGTGAGTTTTCGTTCCACTGAGCGTCAGA
CCCCGTAGAAAAGATCAAAGGATCTTCTTGAGATCCTTTTTTTCTGCGCGTAATCTGCTGCTTGCAAACA
AAAAAACCACCGCTACCAGCGGTGGTTTGTTTGCCGGATCAAGAGCTACCAACTCTTTTTCCGAAGGTAA
CTGGCTTCAGCAGAGCGCAGATACCAAATACTGTTCTTCTAGTGTAGCCGTAGTTAGGCCACCACTTCAA
GAACTCTGTAGCACCGCCTACATACCTCGCTCTGCTAATCCTGTTACCAGTGGCTGCTGCCAGTGGCGAT
AAGTCGTGTCTTACCGGGTTGGACTCAAGACGATAGTTACCGGATAAGGCGCAGCGGTCGGGCTGAACGG
GGGGTTCGTGCACACAGCCCAGCTTGGAGCGAACGACCTACACCGAACTGAGATACCTACAGCGTGAGCT
ATGAGAAAGCGCCACGCTTCCCGAAGGGAGAAAGGCGGACAGGTATCCGGTAAGCGGCAGGGTCGGAACA
GGAGAGCGCACGAGGGAGCTTCCAGGGGGAAACGCCTGGTATCTTTATAGTCCTGTCGGGTTTCGCCACC
TCTGACTTGAGCGTCGATTTTTGTGATGCTCGTCAGGGGGGCGGAGCCTATGGAAAAACGCCAGCAACGC
GGCCTTTTTACGGTTCCTGGCCTTTTGCTGGCCTTTTGCTCACATGTTCTTTCCTGCGTTATCCCCTGAT
TCTGTGGATAACCGTATTACCGCCTTTGAGTGAGCTGATACCGCTCGCCGCAGCCGAACGACCGAGCGCA
GCGAGTCAGTGAGCGAGGAAGCGGAAGAGCGCCCAATACGCAAACCGCCTCTCCCCGCGCGTTGGCCGAT
TCATTAATGCAGCTGGCACGACAGGTTTCCCGACTGGAAAGCGGGCAGTGAGCGCAACGCAATTAATGTG
AGTTAGCTCACTCATTAGGCACCCCAGGCTTTACACTTTATGCTTCCGGCTCGTATGTTGTGTGGAATTG
TGAGCGGATAACAATTTCACACAGGAAACAGCTATGACCATGATTACGCCAAGCGCGCAATTAACCCTCA
CTAAAGGGAACAAAAGCTGGAGCTGCAAGCTTAATGTAGTCTTATGCAATACTCTTGTAGTCTTGCAACA
TGGTAACGATGAGTTAGCAACATGCCTTACAAGGAGAGAAAAAGCACCGTGCATGCCGATTGGTGGAAGT
AAGGTGGTACGATCGTGCCTTATTAGGAAGGCAACAGACGGGTCTGACATGGATTGGACGAACCACTGAA
TTGCCGCATTGCAGAGATATTGTATTTAAGTGCCTAGCTCGATACATAAAC
